>Addgene plasmid #58220 | pCMV CEPIA4mt | addgene full sequence | sequence record 274391 | Addgene NGS Result
GGCCAGGAACCGTAAAAAGGCCGCGTTGCTGGCGTTTTTCCATAGGCTCCGCCCCCCTGACGAGCATCAC
AAAAATCGACGCTCAAGTCAGAGGTGGCGAAACCCGACAGGACTATAAAGATACCAGGCGTTTCCCCCTG
GAAGCTCCCTCGTGCGCTCTCCTGTTCCGACCCTGCCGCTTACCGGATACCTGTCCGCCTTTCTCCCTTC
GGGAAGCGTGGCGCTTTCTCATAGCTCACGCTGTAGGTATCTCAGTTCGGTGTAGGTCGTTCGCTCCAAG
CTGGGCTGTATGCACGAACCCCCCGTTCAGCCCGACCGCTGCGCCTTATCCGGTAACTATCGTCTTGAGT
CCAACCCGGTAAGACACGACTTATCGCCACTGGCAGCAGCCACTGGTAACAGGATTAGCAGAGCGAGGTA
TGTAGGCGGTGCTACAGAGTTCTTGAAGTGGTGGCCTAACTACGGCTACACTAGAAGAACAGTATTTGGT
ATCTGCGCTCTGCTGAAGCCAGTTACCTTCGGAAAAAGAGTTGGTAGCTCTTGATCCGGCAAACAAACCA
CCGCTGGTAGCGGTGGTTTTTTTGTTTGCAAGCAGCAGATTACGCGCAGAAAAAAAGGATCTCAAGAAGA
TCCTTTGATCTTTTCTACGGGGTCTGACGCTCAGTGGAACGAAAACTCACGTTAAGGGATTTTGGTCATG
AGATTATCAAAAAGGATCTTCACCTAGATCCTTTTAAATTAAAAATGAAGTTTTAAATCAATCTAAAGTA
TATATGAGTAAACTTGGTCTGACAGTTACCAATGCTTAATCAGTGAGGCACCTATCTCAGCGATCTGTCT
ATTTCGTTCATCCATAGTTGCCTGACTCCCCGTCGTGTAGATAACTACGATACGGGAGGGCTTACCATCT
GGCCCCAGTGCTGCAATGATACCGCGAGACCCACGCTCACCGGCTCCAGATTTATCAGCAATAAACCAGC
CAGCCGGAAGGGCCGAGCGCAGAAGTGGTCCTGCAACTTTATCCGCCTCCATCCAGTCTATTAATTGTTG
CCGGGAAGCTAGAGTAAGTAGTTCGCCAGTTAATAGTTTGCGCAACGTTGTTGCCATTGCTACAGGCATC
GTGGTGTCACGCTCGTCGTTTGGTATGGCTTCATTCAGCTCCGGTTCCCAACGATCAAGGCGAGTTACAT
GATCCCCCATGTTGTGCAAAAAAGCGGTTAGCTCCTTCGGTCCTCCGATCGTTGTCAGAAGTAAGTTGGC
CGCAGTGTTATCACTCATGGTTATGGCAGCACTGCATAATTCTCTTACTGTCATGCCATCCGTAAGATGC
TTTTCTGTGACTGGTGAGTACTCAACCAAGTCATTCTGAGAATAGTGTATGCGGCGACCGAGTTGCTCTT
GCCCGGCGTCAATACGGGATAATACCGCGCCACATAGCAGAACTTTAAAAGTGCTCATCATTGGAAAACG
TTCTTCGGGGCGAAAACTCTCAAGGATCTTACCGCTGTTGAGATCCAGTTCGATGTAACCCACTCGGGCA
CCCAACTGATCTTCAGCATCTTTTACTTTCACCAGCGTTTCTGGGTGAGCAAAAACAGGAAGGCAAAATG
CCGCAAAAAAGGGAATAAGGGCGACACGGAAATGTTGAATACTCATACTCTTCCTTTTTCAATATTATTG
AAGCATTTATCAGGGTTATTGTCTCATGAGCGGATACATATTTGAATGTATTTAGAAAAATAAACAAATA
GGGGTTCCGCGCACATTTCCCCGAAAAGTGCCACCTGACGTCAGATCGACGGATCGGGAGATCGGTACCG
AATTCACATTGATTATTGAGTAGTTATTAATAGTAATCAATTACGGGGTCATTAGTTCATAGCCCATATA
TGGAGTTCCGCGTTACATAACTTACGGTAAATGGCCCGCCTGGCTGACCGCCCAACGACCCCCGCCCATT
GACGTCAATAATGACGTATGTTCCCATAGTAACGCCAATAGGGACTTTCCATTGACGTCAATGGGTGGAG
TATTTACGGTAAACTGCCCACTTGGCAGTACATCAAGTGTATCATATGCCAAGTACGCCCCCTATTGACG
TCAATGACGGTAAATGGCCCGCCTGGCATTATGCCCAGTACATGACCTTATGGGACTTTCCTACTTGGCA
GTACATCTACGGTTAGTCATCGCTATTACCATAGTGATGCGGTTTTGGCAGTACATCAATGGGCGTGGAT
AGCGGTTTGACTCACGGGGATTTCCAAGTCTCCACCCCATTGACGTCAATGGGAGTTTGTTTTGGCACCA
AAATCAACGGGACTTTCCAAAATGTCGTAACAACTCCGCCCCATTGACGCAAATGGGCGGTAGGCGTGTA
CGGTGGGAGGTCTATATAAGCAGAGCTTTCTGGCTAACTAGAGAACCCACTGCTTACTGGCACGTGACCA
TGTCCGTCCTGACGCCGCTGCTGCTGCGGGGCTTGACAGGCTCGGCCCGGCGGCTCCCAGTGCCGCGCGC
CAAAATTCATTCACTGGGGGACCCCATGAGCGTGCTCACCCCACTCCTGCTGCGGGGGCTGACCGGCAGC
GCTAGGCGGCTGCCAGTCCCGCGGGCCAAGATCCACAGTCTCGGCGATCCCGGATCCATGCGGGGTTCTC
ATCATCATCATCATCATGGTATGGCTAGCATGACTGGTGGACAGCAAATGGGTCGGGATCTGTACGACGA
TGACGATAAGGATCTCGCCACCATGGTCGACTCATCACGTCGTAAGTGGAATAAGACAGGTCACGCAGTC
AGAGCTATAGGTCGGCTGAGCTCACTCGAGAACGTCTATATCATGGCCGACAAGCAGAAGAACGGCATCA
AGGCGAACTTCAAGATCCGCCACAACATCGAGGACGGCGGCGTGCAGCTCGCCTACCACTACCAGCAGAA
CACCCCCATCGGCGACGGCCCCGTGCTGCTGCCCGACAACCACTACCTGAGCACCCAGTCCAAACTTTCG
AAAGACCCCAACGAGAAGCGCGATCACATGGTCCTGCTGGAGTTCGTGACCGCCGCCGGGATCACTCTCG
GCATGGACGAGCTGTACAAGGGCGGTACCGGAGGGAGCATGGTGAGCAAGGGCGAGGAGCTGTTCACCGG
GGTGGTGCCCATCCTGGTCGAGCTGGACGGCGACGTAAACGGCCACAAGTTCAGCGTGTCCGGCGAGGGT
GAGGGCGATGCCACCTACGGCAAGCTGACCCTGAAGTTCATCTGCACCACCGGCAAGCTGCCCGTGCCCT
GGCCCACCCTCGTGACCACCCTGACCTACGGCGTGCAGTGCTTCAGCCGCTACCCCGACCACATGAAGCA
GCACGACTTCTTCAAGTCCGCCATGCCCGAAGGCTACATCCAGGAGCGCACCATCTTCTTCAAGGACGAC
GGCTACTACAAGACCCGCGCCGAGGTGAAGTTCGAGGGCGACACCCTGGTGAACCGCATCGTGCTGAAGG
GCATCGACTTCAAGGAGGACGGCAACATCCTGGGGCACAAGCTGGAGTACAACACGCGTGACCAACTGAC
TGAAGAGCAGATCGCAGAATTTAAAGAGGCTTTCTCCCTATTTGACAAGGACGGGGATGGGACAATAACA
ACCAAGGATCTGGGGACGGTGCTGCGGTCTCTGGGGCAGAACCCCACAGAAGCAGAGCTCCAGGACATGA
TCAATGAAGTAGATGCCGACGGTAATGGCACAATCGACTTCCCTGAGTTCCTGACAATGATGGCAAGAAA
AATGAAAGACACAGACAGTGAAGAAGAAATTCGCGAAGCGTTCCGTGTGTGGGATAAGGATGGCAATGGC
TACATCAGTGCAGCAGAGCTTCGCCACGTGATGACAAACCTTGGAGAGAAGTTAACAGATGAAGAGGTTG
ATGAAATGATCAGGGAAGCAGATATCGATGGAGAAGGTCAGGTAAACTACGAAGAGTTTGTACAAATGAT
GACAGCGAAGGCGGCCGCAGAACAAAAACTCATCTCAGAAGAGGATCTGAATGGGGCCGCATAGTCTAGA
AGCTCGCTGATCAGCCTCGACTGTGCCTTCTAGTTGCCAGCCATCTGTTGTTTGCCCCTCCCCCGTGCCT
TCCTTGACCCTGGAAGGTGCCACTCCCACTGTCCTTTCCTAATAAAATGAGGAAATTGCATCGCATTGTC
TGAGTAGGTGTCATTCTATTCTGGGGGGTGGGGTGGGGCAGGACAGCAAGGGGGAGGATTGGGAAGACAA
TAGCAGGCATGCTGGGGATGGCCCGGGCTCTATGGCTTCTGAGGCGGAAAGAACCAGCTGGGGCTCTAGG
GGGTATCCCC
[124 nt withheld, positions 4351-4474]
C
[72 nt withheld, positions 4476-4547]
TCCCCCAAAAAACTTGATTA
[49 nt withheld, positions 4568-4616]
CCTTTGACGTTGGAGTCCACGTTCTTT
[37 nt withheld, positions 4644-4680]
ACCCTATCTCGGTCTATTCTTTTGATTTATAAGGGATTTTGCCGATTTCGGCCTATTGGTTAAAAAATGA
GCTGATTTAACAAAAATTTAACGCGAATTAATTCTGTGGAATGTGTGTCAGTTAGGGTGTGGAAAGTCCC
CAGGCTCCCCAGCAGGCAGAAGTATGCAAAGCATGCATCTCAATTAGTCAGCAACCAGGTGTGGAAAGTC
CCCAGGCTCCCCAGCAGGCAGAAGTATGCAAAGCATGCATCTCAATTAGTCAGCAACCATAGTCCCGCCC
CTAACTCCGCCCATCCCGCCCCTAACTCCGCCCAGTTCCGCCCATTCTCCGCCCCTAGGCTGACTAATTT
TTTTTATTTATGCAGAGGCCGAGGCCGCCTCTGCCTCTGAGCTATTCCAGAAGTAGTGAGGAGGCTTTTT
TGGAGGCCTAGGCTTTTGCAAAAAGCTCCCCCCCCGGGAGGTCCACAATGGTTGAACAAGATGGATTGCA
CGCAGGTTCTCCGGCCGCTTGGGTGGAGAGGCTATTCGGCTATGACTGGGCACAACAGACAATCGGCTGC
TCTGATGCCGCCGTGTTCCGGCTGTCAGCGCAGGGGCGCCCGGTTCTTTTTGTCAAGACCGACCTGTCCG
GTGCCCTGAATGAACTCCAGGACGAGGCAGCGCGGCTATCGTGGCTGGCCACGACGGGCGTTCCTTGCGC
AGCTGTGCTCGACGTTGTCACTGAAGCGGGAAGGGACTGGCTGCTATTGGGCGAAGTGCCGGGGCAGGAT
CTCCTGTCATCTCACCTTGCTCCTGCCGAGAAAGTATCCATCATGGCTGATGCAATGCGGCGGCTGCATA
CGCTTGATCCGGCTACCTGCCCATTCGACCACCAAGCGAAACATCGCATCGAGCGAGCACGTACTCGGAT
GGAAGCCGGTCTTGTCGATCAGGATGATCTGGACGAAGAGCATCAGGGGCTCGCGCCAGCCGAACTGTTC
GCCAGGCTCAAGGCGCGTATGCCCGACGGCGAGGATCTCGTCGTGACTCATGGCGATGCCTGCTTGCCGA
ATATCATGGTGGAAAATGGCCGCTTTTCTGGATTCATCGACTGTGGCCGGCTGGGTGTGGCGGACCGCTA
TCAGGACATAGCGTTGGCTACCCGTGATATTGCTGAAGAGCTTGGCGGCGAATGGGCTGACCGCTTCCTC
GTGCTTTACGGTATCGCCGCTCCCGATTCGCAGCGCATCGCCTTCTATCGCCTTCTTGACGAGTTCTTCT
GAGCGGGACTCTGGGGTTCGAAATGACCGACCAAGCGACGCCCAACCTGCCATCACGAGATTTCGATTCC
ACCGCCGCCTTCTATGAAAGGTTGGGCTTCGGAATCGTTTTCCGGGACGCCGGCTGGATGATCCTCCAGC
GCGGGGATCTCATGCTGGAGTTCTTCGCCCACCCCAACTTGTTTATTGCAGCTTATAATGGTTACAAATA
AAGCAATAGCATCACAAATTTCACAAATAAAGCATTTTTTTCACTGCATTCTAGTTGTGGTTTGTCCAAA
CTCATCAATGTATCTTATCATGTCTGTATACCGTCGATCTTTCCGCTTCCTCGCTCACTGACTCGCTGCG
CTCGGTCGTTCGGCTGCGGCGAGCGGTATCAGCTCACTCAAAGGCGGTAATACGGTTATCCACAGAATCA
GGGGATAACGCAGGAAAGAACATGTGAGCAAAAGGCCAGCAAAA
Features (pLannotate 1.2.2; 15 found; start..end, strand, type, name):
     37..625     -  rep_origin     ori: high-copy-number ColE1/pMB1/pBR322/pUC origin of replication
    796..1656    -  CDS            AmpR: β-lactamase; bla; confers resistance to ampicillin, carbenicillin, and related antibiotics
   1657..1761    -  promoter       AmpR promoter: bla
   1826..2202    +  enhancer       CMV enhancer: human cytomegalovirus immediate early enhancer
   2204..2407    +  promoter       CMV promoter: human cytomegalovirus (CMV) immediate early promoter
   2450..2523    +  CDS            COX8 presequence (fragment): mitochondrial presequence of human cytochrome c oxidase subunit VIII (Rizutto et al., 1989)
   2653..4000    +  CDS            GCaMP6f (fragment): improved fluorescent protein-based calcium sensor (Chen et al., 2013)
   4081..4288    +  polyA_signal   bGH poly(A) signal: bovine growth hormone polyadenylation signal
   4309..4330    +  promoter       SV40 promoter (fragment): SV40 enhancer and early promoter
   4351..4779    +  rep_origin     f1 ori (sequence partly withheld): f1 bacteriophage origin of replication; arrow indicates direction of (+) strand synthesis
   4793..5122    +  promoter       SV40 promoter: SV40 enhancer and early promoter
   5152..5942    +  CDS            NeoR/KanR (fragment): aminoglycoside phosphotransferase from Tn5; aph(3')-II (or nptII); confers resistance to neomycin, kanamycin, and G418 (Geneticin®)
   5963..6121    +  CDS            ble (fragment): BLE_KLEPN - Experimental evidence at protein level: Swiss-Prot protein existence level 1. Binding protein with a strong affinity to the bleomycin family of antibiotics. Binds to CL990; an antimitotic-antibiotic compound. From Klebsiella pneumoniae.
   6116..6237    +  polyA_signal   SV40 poly(A) signal: SV40 polyadenylation signal
   6261..6393    -  rep_origin     RSF ori (fragment): Plasmids containing the RSF 1030 origin of replication can be propagated in E. coli cells that contain additional plasmids with compatible origins.
