[The description below was written by a language model from this plasmid's Addgene catalogue record and pLannotate feature annotations shown in this document.]
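Description:
pCMV CEPIA4mt is a 6,404 bp mammalian expression plasmid built on the Invitrogen pCMV/myc/mito backbone. It encodes a green fluorescent, genetically encoded calcium indicator targeted to the mitochondrial matrix. It is propagated in E. coli as a high-copy plasmid through a ColE1/pUC-type origin with ampicillin selection (β-lactamase under its own promoter). It also carries an f1 phage origin. For mammalian cells, an SV40 early promoter drives a neomycin phosphotransferase cassette ending in an SV40 poly(A) signal, allowing G418 selection of stable transfectants. The short ble and RSF ori matches in the annotation are fragments and probably reflect residual or homologous backbone sequence rather than functional elements.

The expression cassette uses the human CMV immediate-early enhancer and promoter and ends with the bovine growth hormone polyadenylation signal. The open reading frame begins with the cytochrome c oxidase subunit VIII mitochondrial presequence. The record says this targeting sequence is duplicated in the modified backbone, although the automated annotation flags only one copy. The sensor follows, with a C-terminal myc epitope tag. CEPIA4mt is a synthetic GCaMP2 derivative carrying the substitutions N263Y, E282V, E334D, M339L, F395W and D436E. The feature table labels this region as a GCaMP6f fragment, which reflects homology within the GCaMP family rather than its actual identity.

CEPIA4mt is described as the low-affinity variant of the mitochondrial "calcium-measuring organelle-entrapped protein indicator" series. It is intended for live-cell imaging of mitochondrial calcium dynamics at subcellular resolution after transfection into mammalian cells.
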