Addgene plasmid #58220: pCMV CEPIA4mt
Purpose: Green fluorescent indicator for calcium imaging in the mitochondria (low affinity variant)
Depositing lab: Masamitsu Iino. Publication: Imaging intraorganellar Ca(2+) at subcellular resolution using CEPIA. Suzuki J, Kanemaru K, Ishii K, Ohkura M, Okubo Y, Iino M. Nat Commun. 2014 Jun 13;5:4153. doi: 10.1038/ncomms5153. PubMed 24923787.
Backbone
  Vector backbone: pCMV/myc/mito
  Backbone manufacturer: Invitrogen
  Backbone size w/o insert (bp): 4799
  Total vector size (bp): 6404
  Modifications to backbone: Duplicate mitochondria targeting sequence.
  Vector type: Mammalian Expression
  Selectable markers: Neomycin (select with G418)
Growth in bacteria
  Bacterial resistance: Ampicillin, 100 μg/mL
  Growth temperature: 37°C
  Growth strain: Stbl3
  Copy number: High Copy
Gene/Insert
  Gene/Insert name: CEPIA4mt (alt name: green fluorescent calcium-measuring organelle-entrapped protein indicator for the mitochondria (low affinity variant))
  Species: Synthetic
  Insert size (bp): 1605
  Mutation: GCaMP2 N263Y E282V E334D M339L F395W D436E
  Promoter: CMV
  Tag / fusion protein: myc (C terminal on insert)
  Cloning method: Restriction Enzyme; 5′ cloning site None (not destroyed); 3′ cloning site XbaI (not destroyed)
  Sequencing primers: 5′ cgcaaatgggcggtaggcgtg; 3′ tagaaggcacagtcgagg-
Terms and licenses: Academic/Nonprofit Terms; Industry Terms: Not Available to Industry
How to cite: pCMV CEPIA4mt was a gift from Masamitsu Iino (Addgene plasmid # 58220 ; http://n2t.net/addgene:58220 ; RRID:Addgene_58220)
