>Addgene plasmid #58220 | pCMV CEPIA4mt | addgene partial sequence | sequence record 91902 | CMV-F 5'-CGCAAATGGGCGGTAGGCGTG-3'
AACCCACTGCTTACTGGCACGTGACCATGTCCGTCCTGACGCCGCTGCTGCTGCGGGGCTTGACAGGCTC
GGCCCGGCGGCTCCCAGTGCCGCGCGCCAAAATTCATTCACTGGGGGACCCCATGAGCGTGCTCACCCCA
CTCCTGCTGCGGGGGCTGACCGGCAGCGCTAGGCGGCTGCCAGTCCCGCGGGCCAAGATCCACAGTCTCG
GCGATCCCGGATCCATGCGGGGTTCTCATCATCATCATCATCATGGTATGGCTAGCATGACTGGTGGACA
GCAAATGGGTCGGGATCTGTACGACGATGACGATAAGGATCTCGCCACCATGGTCGACTCATCACGTCGT
AAGTGGAATAAGACAGGTCACGCAGTCAGA
