>Addgene plasmid #58220 | pCMV CEPIA4mt | addgene partial sequence | sequence record 91988 | F1ori-R 5'-AGGGAAGAAAGCGAAAGGAG-3'
[56 nt withheld, positions 1-56]
GGGGATACCCCCTAGAGCCCCAGCTGGTTCTTTCCGCCTCAGAAGCCATAGAGCCCGGGCCATCCCCAGC
ATGCCTGCTATTGTCTTCCCAATCCTCCCCCTTGCTGTCCTGCCCCACCCCACCCCCCAGAATAGAATGA
CACCTACTCAGACAATGCGATGCAATTTCCTCATTTTATTANGAAAGGACAGTGGGAGTGGCACCTTCCA
GGGTCAAGGAAGGCACGGGGGAGGGGCAAACAACAGATGGCTGGCAACTAGAAGGCACAGTCGAGGCTGA
TCAGCGAGCTTCTAGACTATGCGGCCCCATTCAGATCCTCTTCTGAGATGAGTTTTTGTTCTGCGGCCGC
CTTCGCTGTCATCATTTGTACAAACTCTTCGTAGTTTACCTGACCTTCTCCATCGATATCTGCTTCCCTG
ATCATTTCATCAACCTCTTCATCTGTTA
