>Addgene plasmid #58220 | pCMV CEPIA4mt | addgene partial sequence | sequence record 92007 | EGFP-C 5'-CATGGTCCTGCTGGAGTTCGTG-3'
CGGTACCGGAGGGAGCATGGTGAGCAAGGGCGAGGAGCTGTTCACCGGGGTGGTGCCCATCCTGGTCGAG
CTGGACGGCGACGTAAACGGCCACAAGTTCAGCGTGTCCGGCGAGGGTGAGGGCGATGCCACCTACGGCA
AGCTGACCCTGAAGTTCATCTGCACCACCGGCAAGCTGCCCGTGCCCTGGCCCACCCTCGTGACCACCCT
GACCTACGGCGTGCAGTGCTTCAGCCGCTACCCCGACCACATGAAGCAGCACGACTTCTTCAAGTCCGCC
ATGCCCGAAGGCTACATCCAGGAGCGCACCATCTTCTTCAAGGACGACGGCTACTACAAGACCCGCGCCG
AGGTGAAGTTCGAGGGCGACACCCTGGTGAACCGCATCGTGCTGAAGGGCATCGACTTCAAGGAGGACGG
CAACATCCTGGGGCACAAGCTGGAGTACAACACGCGTGACCAACTGACTGAAGAGCAGATCGCAGAATTT
AAAGAGGCTTTCTCCCTATTTGACAAGGACGGGGATGGGACAATAACAACCAAGGATCTGGGGACGGTGC
TGCGGTCTCTGGGGCAGAACCCCACAGAAGCAGAGCTCCAGGACATGATCAATGAAGTAGATGCCGACGG
TAATGGCACAATCGACTTCCCTGAGTTCCTGACAATGATGGCAAGAAAAATGAAAGACACAGACAGTGAA
GAAGAAATTCGCGAAGCGTTCCGTGTGTGGGATAAGGATGGCAATGGCTACATCAGTGCAGCAGAGCTTC
GCCACGTGATGACAAACCTTGGAGAGAAGTTAACAGATGAAGAGGTTGATGAAATGATCAGGGAAGCAGA
TATCGATGGAGAAGGTCAGGTAAACTACGAA
