>Addgene plasmid #58220 | pCMV CEPIA4mt | addgene partial sequence | sequence record 92012 | CMV-F 5'-CGCAAATGGGCGGTAGGCGTG-3'
TCTGGCTAACTAGAGAACCCACTGCTTACTGGCACGTGACCATGTCCGTCCTGACGCCGCTGCTGCTGCG
GGGCTTGACAGGCTCGGCCCGGCGGCTCCCAGTGCCGCGCGCCAAAATTCATTCACTGGGGGACCCCATG
AGCGTGCTCACCCCACTCCTGCTGCGGGGGCTGACCGGCAGCGCTAGGCGGCTGCCAGTCCCGCGGGCCA
AGATCCACAGTCTCGGCGATCCCGGATCCATGCGGGGTTCTCATCATCATCATCATCATGGTATGGCTAG
CATGACTGGTGGACAGCAAATGGGTCGGGATCTGTACGACGATGACGATAAGGATCTCGCCACCATGGTC
GACTCATCACGTCGTAAGTGGAATAAGACAGGTCACGCAGTCAGAGCTATAGGTCGGCTGAGCTCACTCG
AGAACGTCTATATCATGGCCGACAAGCAGAAGAACGGCATCAAGGCGAACTTCAAGATCCGCCACAACAT
CGAGGACGGCGGCGTGCAGCTCGCCTACCACTACCAGCAGAACACCCCCATCGGCGACGGCCCCGTGCTG
CTGCCCGACAACCACTACCTGAGCACCCAGTCCAAACTTTCGAAAGACC
